Addgene plasmid #154374: pAAV-FLEXfrt-EGFP-KASH
Purpose: Vector for Flp-dependent expression of EGFP tagged KASH protein domain
Depositing lab: Larry Zweifel. Depositing organization: University of Washington. Publication: Conditional Single Vector CRISPR/SaCas9 Viruses for Efficient Mutagenesis in the Adult Mouse Nervous System. Hunker AC, Soden ME, Krayushkina D, Heymann G, Awatramani R, Zweifel LS. Cell Rep. 2020 Mar 24;30(12):4303-4316.e6. doi: 10.1016/j.celrep.2020.02.092. PubMed 32209486.
Backbone
  Vector backbone: pAAV
  Vector type: Mammalian Expression, AAV
Growth in bacteria
  Bacterial resistance: Ampicillin, 100 μg/mL
  Growth temperature: 37°C
  Growth strain: NEB Stable
  Copy number: High Copy
Gene/Insert
  Gene/Insert name: EGFP-KASH
  Species: Synthetic
  Insert size (bp): 984
  Cloning method: Restriction Enzyme; 5′ cloning site unknown (unknown if destroyed); 3′ cloning site unknown (unknown if destroyed)
  Sequencing primers: 5′ unknown
Terms and licenses: Academic/Nonprofit Terms; Industry Terms: Not Available to Industry
How to cite: pAAV-FLEXfrt-EGFP-KASH was a gift from Larry Zweifel (Addgene plasmid # 154374 ; http://n2t.net/addgene:154374 ; RRID:Addgene_154374)
