[The description below was written by a language model from this plasmid's Addgene catalogue record and the feature table of its GenBank file.]
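Description:
pAAV-FLEXfrt-EGFP-KASH is a 6.5 kb AAV transfer plasmid for mammalian expression, designed to produce an EGFP-tagged KASH domain only in cells that express Flp recombinase. It is maintained in bacteria through a high-copy ColE1/pUC-type origin and selected with ampicillin via the beta-lactamase gene. The recombination-reducing host strain listed is a typical choice for repeat-containing AAV plasmids. The backbone also carries an SV40 enhancer/early promoter with its embedded origin and an SP6 promoter, neither of which appears to drive the payload.

The 984 bp synthetic insert fuses EGFP to a KASH domain, a motif that generally anchors proteins to the outer nuclear envelope, so the fluorescence marks the nuclear rim. In the annotated map the EGFP coding sequence lies on the complement strand, inverted relative to the upstream regulatory region. This fits a FLEX-type design in which Flp-mediated recombination at flanking FRT sites flips the cassette into the sense orientation and permits expression. A WPRE and a bovine growth hormone polyadenylation signal follow to enhance transcript stability and processing.

The annotation is incomplete in several respects. No promoter feature is marked for the payload, although primer sites characteristic of the CAG chimeric intron upstream suggest a CAG-type promoter. Only one minimal FRT site and one AAV2 ITR are annotated, and the KASH segment itself is unlabelled. The associated publication concerns conditional single-vector CRISPR/SaCas9 viruses for mutagenesis in the adult mouse nervous system, so this vector plausibly serves as a Flp-dependent nuclear envelope reporter or control in that work, though the record does not state this role.
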