LOCUS       Exported 6500 bp ds-DNA circular SYN 12-MAY-2021
DEFINITION  Vector for Flp-dependent expression of EGFP tagged KASH protein
            domain.
ACCESSION   .
VERSION     .
KEYWORDS    pAAV-FLEXfrt-EGFP-KASH
SOURCE      synthetic DNA construct
  ORGANISM  synthetic DNA construct
REFERENCE   1 (bases 1 to 6500)
  AUTHORS   Hunker AC, Soden ME, Krayushkina D, Heymann G, Awatramani R, Zweifel
            LS
  TITLE     Conditional Single Vector CRISPR/SaCas9 Viruses for Efficient
            Mutagenesis in the Adult Mouse Nervous System.
  JOURNAL   Cell Rep. 2020 Mar 24;30(12):4303-4316.e6. doi:
            10.1016/j.celrep.2020.02.092.
  PUBMED    32209486
REFERENCE   2 (bases 1 to 6500)
  AUTHORS   .
  TITLE     Direct Submission
  JOURNAL   Exported May 12, 2021 from SnapGene Server 1.1.58
            http://www.snapgene.com
FEATURES             Location/Qualifiers
     source          1..6500
                     /organism="synthetic DNA construct"
                     /mol_type="other DNA"
     repeat_region   1..130
                     /label=AAV2 ITR
     primer_bind     957..979
                     /label=pCAGGS-5
                     /note="Chimeric intron in CAG promoter, forward primer"
     primer_bind     1045..1064
                     /label=pCAG-F
                     /note="Rabbit beta-globin intron, for pCAG plasmids,
                     forward primer"
     protein_bind    1097..1130
                     /label=FRT (minimal)
                     /bound_moiety="FLP recombinase from the Saccharomyces
                     cerevisiae 2u plasmid"
                     /note="supports FLP-mediated excision but not integration
                     (Turan and Bode, 2011)"
     CDS             complement(1448..2164)
                     /codon_start=1
                     /product="enhanced GFP"
                     /label=EGFP
                     /translation="MVSKGEELFTGVVPILVELDGDVNGHKFSVSGEGEGDATYGKLTL
                     KFICTTGKLPVPWPTLVTTLTYGVQCFSRYPDHMKQHDFFKSAMPEGYVQERTIFFKDD
                     GNYKTRAEVKFEGDTLVNRIELKGIDFKEDGNILGHKLEYNYNSHNVYIMADKQKNGIK
                     VNFKIRHNIEDGSVQLADHYQQNTPIGDGPVLLPDNHYLSTQSALSKDPNEKRDHMVLL
                     EFVTAAGITLGMDELYK"
     CDS             complement(1448..2164)
                     /codon_start=1
                     /product="the original enhanced GFP (Yang et al., 1996)"
                     /label=EGFP
                     /note="mammalian codon-optimized"
                     /translation="MVSKGEELFTGVVPILVELDGDVNGHKFSVSGEGEGDATYGKLTL
                     KFICTTGKLPVPWPTLVTTLTYGVQCFSRYPDHMKQHDFFKSAMPEGYVQERTIFFKDD
                     GNYKTRAEVKFEGDTLVNRIELKGIDFKEDGNILGHKLEYNYNSHNVYIMADKQKNGIK
                     VNFKIRHNIEDGSVQLADHYQQNTPIGDGPVLLPDNHYLSTQSALSKDPNEKRDHMVLL
                     EFVTAAGITLGMDELYK"
     primer_bind     complement(1490..1511)
                     /label=EGFP-C
                     /note="EGFP, forward primer"
     primer_bind     1839..1858
                     /label=EXFP-R
                     /note="For distinguishing EGFP variants, reverse primer"
     primer_bind     2098..2119
                     /label=EGFP-N
                     /note="EGFP, reverse primer"
     misc_feature    2320..2908
                     /label=WPRE
                     /note="woodchuck hepatitis virus posttranscriptional
                     regulatory element"
     primer_bind     complement(2373..2393)
                     /label=WPRE-R
                     /note="WPRE, reverse primer"
     CDS             complement(2791..2802)
                     /codon_start=1
                     /product="Factor Xa recognition and cleavage site"
                     /label=Factor Xa site
                     /translation="IEGR"
     primer_bind     complement(2935..2952)
                     /label=BGH-rev
                     /note="Bovine growth hormone terminator, reverse primer.
                     Also called BGH reverse"
     polyA_signal    2941..3165
                     /label=bGH poly(A) signal
                     /note="bovine growth hormone polyadenylation signal"
     promoter        complement(3375..3704)
                     /label=SV40 promoter
                     /note="SV40 enhancer and early promoter"
     rep_origin      3389..3524
                     /label=SV40 ori
                     /note="SV40 origin of replication"
     primer_bind     complement(3443..3462)
                     /label=SV40pro-F
                     /note="SV40 promoter/origin, forward primer"
     primer_bind     3689..3709
                     /label=pBABE 3'
                     /note="SV40 enhancer, reverse primer for pBABE vectors"
     primer_bind     complement(3779..3796)
                     /label=L4440
                     /note="L4440 vector, forward primer"
     rep_origin      complement(3950..4538)
                     /direction=LEFT
                     /label=ori
                     /note="high-copy-number ColE1/pMB1/pBR322/pUC origin of
                     replication"
     primer_bind     complement(4030..4049)
                     /label=pBR322ori-F
                     /note="pBR322 origin, forward primer"
     CDS             complement(4709..5569)
                     /codon_start=1
                     /gene="bla"
                     /product="beta-lactamase"
                     /label=AmpR
                     /note="confers resistance to ampicillin, carbenicillin, and
                     related antibiotics"
                     /translation="MSIQHFRVALIPFFAAFCLPVFAHPETLVKVKDAEDQLGARVGYI
                     ELDLNSGKILESFRPEERFPMMSTFKVLLCGAVLSRIDAGQEQLGRRIHYSQNDLVEYS
                     PVTEKHLTDGMTVRELCSAAITMSDNTAANLLLTTIGGPKELTAFLHNMGDHVTRLDRW
                     EPELNEAIPNDERDTTMPVAMATTLRKLLTGELLTLASRQQLIDWMEADKVAGPLLRSA
                     LPAGWFIADKSGAGERGSRGIIAALGPDGKPSRIVVIYTTGSQATMDERNRQIAEIGAS
                     LIKHW"
     primer_bind     5332..5351
                     /label=Amp-R
                     /note="Ampicillin resistance gene, reverse primer"
     promoter        complement(5570..5674)
                     /gene="bla"
                     /label=AmpR promoter
     primer_bind     5742..5760
                     /label=pBRforEco
                     /note="pBR322 vectors, upsteam of EcoRI site, forward
                     primer"
     primer_bind     complement(5798..5820)
                     /label=pGEX 3'
                     /note="pGEX vectors, reverse primer"
     primer_bind     5920..5939
                     /label=pRS-marker
                     /note="pRS vectors, use to sequence yeast selectable
                     marker"
     primer_bind     6153..6172
                     /label=pBRrevBam
                     /note="pBR322 vectors, tet region, downstream of BamHI,
                     reverse primer"
     promoter        6462..6480
                     /label=SP6 promoter
                     /note="promoter for bacteriophage SP6 RNA polymerase"
     primer_bind     6462..6479
                     /label=SP6
                     /note="SP6 promoter, forward primer"
ORIGIN
        1 ctgcgcgctc gctcgctcac tgaggccgcc cgggcaaagc ccgggcgtcg ggcgaccttt
       61 ggtcgcccgg cctcagtgag cgagcgagcg cgcagagagg gagtggccaa ctccatcact
      121 aggggttcct tgtagttaat gattaacccg ccatgctact tatctacgta gccatgctct
      181 aggtaccatt gacgtcaata atgacgtatg ttcccatagt aacgccaata gggactttcc
      241 attgacgtca atgggtggag tatttacggt aaactgccca cttggcagta catcaagtgt
      301 atcatatgcc aagtacgccc cctattgacg tcaatgacgg taaatggccc gcctggcatt
      361 atgcccagta catgacctta tgggactttc ctacttggca gtacatctac gtattagtca
      421 tcgctattac catggtcgag gtgagcccca cgttctgctt cactctcccc atctcccccc
      481 cctccccacc cccaattttg tatttattta ttttttaatt attttgtgca gcgatggggg
      541 cggggggggg gggggcgggg cggggcgagg cggagaggtg cggcggcagc caatcagagc
      601 ggcgcgctcc gaaagtttcc ttttatggcg aggcggcggc ggcggcggcc ctataaaaag
      661 cgaagcgcgc ggcgggcggg agtcgctgcg cgctgccttc gccccgtgcc ccgctccgcc
      721 gccgcctcgc gccgcccgcc ccggctctga ctgaccgcgt tactcccaca ggtgagcggg
      781 cgggacggcc cttctcctcc gggctgtaat tagcgcttgg tttaatgacg gcttgtttct
      841 tttctgtggc tgcgtgaaag ccttgagggg ctccgggagg gccctttgtg cggggggagc
      901 ggctcggggc tgtccgcggg gggacggctg ccttcggggg ggacggggca gggcggggtt
      961 cggcttctgg cgtgtgaccg gcggctctag ctagagcctc tgctaaccat gttcatgcct
     1021 tcttcttttt cctacagctc ctgggcaacg tgctggttat tgtgctgtct catcattttg
     1081 gcaaagaatt ggatccgaag ttcctattct ctagaaagta taggaacttc caaggcctga
     1141 agttcctatt cttcaaaagg tataggaact tcgcggccgc ctaggtggga ggtggcccgt
     1201 tggtgtaccg cagcatgggg tagaaggatc gggcaaagtt gttggcctgg gtgcagctgt
     1261 agtcatcttc agaggcaggt agcaggcagg ccaggagcag cagcagcagc agaagcagct
     1321 gcaacggtag cgctgccctg atcacccttg agaggaagga gcgtctcggc tgggagctgc
     1381 cggggctgtc gaggtggggc atcctgctgt ctgtctcctc ctcctcctct cgagatctga
     1441 gtccggactt gtacagctcg tccatgccga gagtgatccc ggcggcggtc acgaactcca
     1501 gcaggaccat gtgatcgcgc ttctcgttgg ggtctttgct cagggcggac tgggtgctca
     1561 ggtagtggtt gtcgggcagc agcacggggc cgtcgccgat gggggtgttc tgctggtagt
     1621 ggtcggcgag ctgcacgctg ccgtcctcga tgttgtggcg gatcttgaag ttcaccttga
     1681 tgccgttctt ctgcttgtcg gccatgatat agacgttgtg gctgttgtag ttgtactcca
     1741 gcttgtgccc caggatgttg ccgtcctcct tgaagtcgat gcccttcagc tcgatgcggt
     1801 tcaccagggt gtcgccctcg aacttcacct cggcgcgggt cttgtagttg ccgtcgtcct
     1861 tgaagaagat ggtgcgctcc tggacgtagc cttcgggcat ggcggacttg aagaagtcgt
     1921 gctgcttcat gtggtcgggg tagcggctga agcactgcac gccgtaggtc agggtggtca
     1981 cgagggtggg ccagggcacg ggcagcttgc cggtggtgca gatgaacttc agggtcagct
     2041 tgccgtaggt ggcatcgccc tcgccctcgc cggacacgct gaacttgtgg ccgtttacgt
     2101 cgccgtccag ctcgaccagg atgggcacca ccccggtgaa cagctcctcg cccttgctca
     2161 ccatggcgcg ccgaccggtt tagatcttta ctagtttaag cttcaattgg aagttcctat
     2221 tctttctaga gtataggaac ttcctgcagt aggctagcga agttcctatt ccttttgaag
     2281 tataggaact tcgtcgaggg ggggcccgag cttatcgata atcaacctct ggattacaaa
     2341 atttgtgaaa gattgactgg tattcttaac tatgttgctc cttttacgct atgtggatac
     2401 gctgctttaa tgcctttgta tcatgctatt gcttcccgta tggctttcat tttctcctcc
     2461 ttgtataaat cctggttgct gtctctttat gaggagttgt ggcccgttgt caggcaacgt
     2521 ggcgtggtgt gcactgtgtt tgctgacgca acccccactg gttggggcat tgccaccacc
     2581 tgtcagctcc tttccgggac tttcgctttc cccctcccta ttgccacggc ggaactcatc
     2641 gccgcctgcc ttgcccgctg ctggacaggg gctcggctgt tgggcactga caattccgtg
     2701 gtgttgtcgg ggaaatcatc gtcctttcct tggctgctcg cctgtgttgc cacctggatt
     2761 ctgcgcggga cgtccttctg ctacgtccct tcggccctca atccagcgga ccttccttcc
     2821 cgcggcctgc tgccggctct gcggcctctt ccgcgtcttc gccttcgccc tcagacgagt
     2881 cggatctccc tttgggccgc ctccccgcat cgataccgtc gactcgctga tcagcctcga
     2941 ctgtgccttc tagttgccag ccatctgttg tttgcccctc ccccgtgcct tccttgaccc
     3001 tggaaggtgc cactcccact gtcctttcct aataaaatga ggaaattgca tcgcattgtc
     3061 tgagtaggtg tcattctatt ctggggggtg gggtggggca ggacagcaag ggggaggatt
     3121 gggaagacaa tagcaggcat gctggggatg cggtgggctc tatggcttct gaggcggaaa
     3181 gaaccagctg gggctcgact agagcatggc tacgtagata agtagcatgg cgggttaatc
     3241 attaactaca aggaacccct agtgatggag ttggccactc cctctctgcg cgctcgctcg
     3301 ctcactgagg ccgggcgacc aaaggtcgcc cgacgcccgg gcggcctcag tgagcgagcg
     3361 agcgcgcaga gctttttgca aaagcctagg cctccaaaaa agcctcctca ctacttctgg
     3421 aatagctcag aggccgaggc ggcctcggcc tctgcataaa taaaaaaaat tagtcagcca
     3481 tggggcggag aatgggcgga actgggcgga gttaggggcg ggatgggcgg agttaggggc
     3541 gggactatgg ttgctgacta attgagatgc atgctttgca tacttctgcc tgctggggag
     3601 cctggggact ttccacacct ggttgctgac taattgagat gcatgctttg catacttctg
     3661 cctgctgggg agcctgggga ctttccacac cctaactgac acacattcca cagctgcatt
     3721 aatgaatcgg ccaacgcgcg gggagaggcg gtttgcgtat tgggcgctct tccgcttcct
     3781 cgctcactga ctcgctgcgc tcggtcgttc ggctgcggcg agcggtatca gctcactcaa
     3841 aggcggtaat acggttatcc acagaatcag gggataacgc aggaaagaac atgtgagcaa
     3901 aaggccagca aaaggccagg aaccgtaaaa aggccgcgtt gctggcgttt ttccataggc
     3961 tccgcccccc tgacgagcat cacaaaaatc gacgctcaag tcagaggtgg cgaaacccga
     4021 caggactata aagataccag gcgtttcccc ctggaagctc cctcgtgcgc tctcctgttc
     4081 cgaccctgcc gcttaccgga tacctgtccg cctttctccc ttcgggaagc gtggcgcttt
     4141 ctcatagctc acgctgtagg tatctcagtt cggtgtaggt cgttcgctcc aagctgggct
     4201 gtgtgcacga accccccgtt cagcccgacc gctgcgcctt atccggtaac tatcgtcttg
     4261 agtccaaccc ggtaagacac gacttatcgc cactggcagc agccactggt aacaggatta
     4321 gcagagcgag gtatgtaggc ggtgctacag agttcttgaa gtggtggcct aactacggct
     4381 acactagaag aacagtattt ggtatctgcg ctctgctgaa gccagttacc ttcggaaaaa
     4441 gagttggtag ctcttgatcc ggcaaacaaa ccaccgctgg tagcggtggt ttttttgttt
     4501 gcaagcagca gattacgcgc agaaaaaaag gatctcaaga agatcctttg atcttttcta
     4561 cggggtctga cgctcagtgg aacgaaaact cacgttaagg gattttggtc atgagattat
     4621 caaaaaggat cttcacctag atccttttaa attaaaaatg aagttttaaa tcaatctaaa
     4681 gtatatatga gtaaacttgg tctgacagtt accaatgctt aatcagtgag gcacctatct
     4741 cagcgatctg tctatttcgt tcatccatag ttgcctgact ccccgtcgtg tagataacta
     4801 cgatacggga gggcttacca tctggcccca gtgctgcaat gataccgcga gacccacgct
     4861 caccggctcc agatttatca gcaataaacc agccagccgg aagggccgag cgcagaagtg
     4921 gtcctgcaac tttatccgcc tccatccagt ctattaattg ttgccgggaa gctagagtaa
     4981 gtagttcgcc agttaatagt ttgcgcaacg ttgttgccat tgctacaggc atcgtggtgt
     5041 cacgctcgtc gtttggtatg gcttcattca gctccggttc ccaacgatca aggcgagtta
     5101 catgatcccc catgttgtgc aaaaaagcgg ttagctcctt cggtcctccg atcgttgtca
     5161 gaagtaagtt ggccgcagtg ttatcactca tggttatggc agcactgcat aattctctta
     5221 ctgtcatgcc atccgtaaga tgcttttctg tgactggtga gtactcaacc aagtcattct
     5281 gagaatagtg tatgcggcga ccgagttgct cttgcccggc gtcaatacgg gataataccg
     5341 cgccacatag cagaacttta aaagtgctca tcattggaaa acgttcttcg gggcgaaaac
     5401 tctcaaggat cttaccgctg ttgagatcca gttcgatgta acccactcgt gcacccaact
     5461 gatcttcagc atcttttact ttcaccagcg tttctgggtg agcaaaaaca ggaaggcaaa
     5521 atgccgcaaa aaagggaata agggcgacac ggaaatgttg aatactcata ctcttccttt
     5581 ttcaatatta ttgaagcatt tatcagggtt attgtctcat gagcggatac atatttgaat
     5641 gtatttagaa aaataaacaa ataggggttc cgcgcacatt tccccgaaaa gtgccacctg
     5701 acgtctaaga aaccattatt atcatgacat taacctataa aaataggcgt atcacgaggc
     5761 cctttcgtct cgcgcgtttc ggtgatgacg gtgaaaacct ctgacacatg cagctcccgg
     5821 agacggtcac agcttgtctg taagcggatg ccgggagcag acaagcccgt cagggcgcgt
     5881 cagcgggtgt tggcgggtgt cggggctggc ttaactatgc ggcatcagag cagattgtac
     5941 tgagagtgca ccattcgacg ctctccctta tgcgactcct gcattaggaa gcagcccagt
     6001 agtaggttga ggccgttgag caccgccgcc gcaaggaatg gtgcatgcaa ggagatggcg
     6061 cccaacagtc ccccggccac ggggcctgcc accataccca cgccgaaaca agcgctcatg
     6121 agcccgaagt ggcgagcccg atcttcccca tcggtgatgt cggcgatata ggcgccagca
     6181 accgcacctg tggcgccggt gatgccggcc acgatgcgtc cggcgtagag gatctggcta
     6241 gcgatgaccc tgctgattgg ttcgctgacc atttccgggt gcgggacggc gttaccagaa
     6301 actcagaagg ttcgtccaac caaaccgact ctgacggcag tttacgagag agatgatagg
     6361 gtctgcttca gtaagccaga tgctacacaa ttaggcttgt acatattgtc gttagaacgc
     6421 ggctacaatt aatacataac cttatgtatc atacacatac gatttaggtg acactataga
     6481 atacacggaa ttaattctag
//
