>Addgene plasmid #154374 | pAAV-FLEXfrt-EGFP-KASH | depositor partial sequence | sequence record 298729 | EGFP-KASH
ATGGTGAGCAAGGGCGAGGAGCTGTTCACCGGGGTGGTGCCCATCCTGGTCGAGCTGGACGGCGACGTAA
ACGGCCACAAGTTCAGCGTGTCCGGCGAGGGCGAGGGCGATGCCACCTACGGCAAGCTGACCCTGAAGTT
CATCTGCACCACCGGCAAGCTGCCCGTGCCCTGGCCCACCCTCGTGACCACCCTGACCTACGGCGTGCAG
TGCTTCAGCCGCTACCCCGACCACATGAAGCAGCACGACTTCTTCAAGTCCGCCATGCCCGAAGGCTACG
TCCAGGAGCGCACCATCTTCTTCAAGGACGACGGCAACTACAAGACCCGCGCCGAGGTGAAGTTCGAGGG
CGACACCCTGGTGAACCGCATCGAGCTGAAGGGCATCGACTTCAAGGAGGACGGCAACATCCTGGGGCAC
AAGCTGGAGTACAACTACAACAGCCACAACGTCTATATCATGGCCGACAAGCAGAAGAACGGCATCAAGG
TGAACTTCAAGATCCGCCACAACATCGAGGACGGCAGCGTGCAGCTCGCCGACCACTACCAGCAGAACAC
CCCCATCGGCGACGGCCCCGTGCTGCTGCCCGACAACCACTACCTGAGCACCCAGTCCGCCCTGAGCAAA
GACCCCAACGAGAAGCGCGATCACATGGTCCTGCTGGAGTTCGTGACCGCCGCCGGGATCACTCTCGGCA
TGGACGAGCTGTACAAGTCCGGACTCAGATCTCGAGAGGAGGAGGAGGAGACAGACAGCAGGATGCCCCA
CCTCGACAGCCCCGGCAGCTCCCAGCCGAGACGCTCCTTCCTCTCAAGGGTGATCAGGGCAGCGCTACCG
TTGCAGCTGCTTCTGCTGCTGCTGCTGCTCCTGGCCTGCCTGCTACCTGCCTCTGAAGATGACTACAGCT
GCACCCAGGCCAACAACTTTGCCCGATCCTTCTACCCCATGCTGCGGTACACCAACGGGCCACCTCCCAC
CTAG
